Addgene plasmid #167778: MAC_N_LHX4
Purpose: Expresses LHX4 in mammalian cells
Depositing lab: Markku Varjosalo. Depositing organization: University of Helsinki. Publication: Human transcription factor protein interaction networks. Goos H, Kinnunen M, Salokas K, Tan Z, Liu X, Yadav L, Zhang Q, Wei GH, Varjosalo M. Nat Commun. 2022 Feb 9;13(1):766. doi: 10.1038/s41467-022-28341-5. PubMed 35140242.
Backbone
  Vector backbone: MAC-tag-N (#108078)
  Vector type: Mammalian Expression
  Selectable markers: Hygromycin
Growth in bacteria
  Bacterial resistance: Ampicillin, 100 μg/mL
  Growth temperature: 37°C
  Growth strain: DH5alpha
  Copy number: High Copy
Gene/Insert
  Gene/Insert name: LHX4 (alt names: Uniprot Q969G2; ENSG00000121454)
  Species: H. sapiens (human)
  Mutation: no mutations
  Entrez Gene: LHX4 (a.k.a. CPHD4)
  Tag / fusion protein: MAC (N terminal on backbone)
  Cloning method: Gateway Cloning
Terms and licenses: Academic/Nonprofit Terms; Industry Terms: Not Available to Industry
How to cite: MAC_N_LHX4 was a gift from Markku Varjosalo (Addgene plasmid # 167778 ; http://n2t.net/addgene:167778 ; RRID:Addgene_167778)
