[The description below was written by a language model from this plasmid's Addgene catalogue record and pLannotate feature annotations shown in this document.]
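Description:
MAC_N_LHX4 is a mammalian expression plasmid of about 7.5 kb, built by Gateway cloning of the unmutated human LHX4 open reading frame into the MAC-tag-N backbone. It is propagated in E. coli from a high-copy ColE1/pUC-type origin with an ampicillin resistance gene (β-lactamase). Small remnants of an f1 origin, lac regulatory elements and a pBR322 bom region also appear in the annotation.

Expression is driven by the CMV immediate-early enhancer and promoter. Short tet-operator-like fragments annotated directly downstream suggest a tetracycline-regulatable CMV/TetO arrangement, although the record does not state this explicitly. The transcript encodes the MAC tag fused to the N terminus of LHX4. In the feature table this tag appears as an E. coli BirA-derived biotin ligase coding sequence followed by an HA epitope and two Strep-Tag II fragments. An attB1 site links the tag to the LHX4 coding sequence, and attB2 and a bovine growth hormone polyadenylation signal follow it.

Downstream of the expression cassette, an FRT site sits directly in front of a hygromycin resistance gene with an SV40 poly(A) signal. No complete promoter is annotated for this gene. That layout is typical of vectors designed for FLP-mediated integration into a genomic FRT landing site, where integration supplies the promoter and allows hygromycin selection of stable lines.

The biotin ligase module permits proximity biotinylation of neighbouring proteins, and the Strep and HA tags permit affinity purification and detection. This fits the associated study mapping protein interaction networks of human transcription factors, of which the LIM-homeobox factor LHX4 is one.
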