Features (pLannotate 1.2.2; 27 found; start..end, strand, type, name):
      1..380     +  enhancer       CMV enhancer: human cytomegalovirus immediate early enhancer
    381..584     +  promoter       CMV promoter: human cytomegalovirus (CMV) immediate early promoter
    586..605     +  promoter       PLtetO-1 promoter (fragment): modified phage lambda PL promoter with tet operator sites (Lutz and Bujard, 1997)
    607..626     +  promoter       PLtetO-1 promoter (fragment): modified phage lambda PL promoter with tet operator sites (Lutz and Bujard, 1997)
    634..667     +  promoter       TRE3GV promoter (fragment): 3rd-generation Tet-responsive promoter that can be activated by binding of Tet-On® 3G, optimized for retroviral and lentiviral vectors
    827..1789    +  CDS            birA: BIRA_ECOLI - Also known as bioR, dhbB. Experimental evidence at protein level: Swiss-Prot protein existence level 1. Acts both as a biotin--[acetyl-CoA-carboxylase] ligase and a biotin-operon repressor. In the presence of ATP, BirA activates biotin to form the BirA-biotinyl-5'-adenylate (BirA-bio-5'-AMP or holoBirA) complex. HoloBirA can either transfer the biotinyl moiety to the biotin carboxyl carrier protein (BCCP) subunit of acetyl-CoA carboxylase, or bind to the biotin operator site and inhibit transcription of the operon. From Escherichia coli (strain K12).
   1790..1815    +  CDS            3xHA (fragment): three tandem HA epitope tags
   1847..1866    +  CDS            Strep-Tag II (fragment): peptide that binds Strep-Tactin®, an engineered form of streptavidin
   1907..1929    +  CDS            Strep-Tag II (fragment): peptide that binds Strep-Tactin®, an engineered form of streptavidin
   1943..1967    +  protein_bind   attB1: mutant version of attB; recombination site for the Gateway® BP reaction BP Clonase™
   1973..3142    +  CDS            LHX4: LHX4_HUMAN - Experimental evidence at protein level: Swiss-Prot protein existence level 1. May play a critical role in the development of respiratory control mechanisms and in the normal growth and maturation of the lung. Binds preferentially to methylated DNA (PubMed:28473536). From Homo sapiens (Human).
   3147..3171    -  protein_bind   attB2: mutant version of attB; recombination site for the Gateway® BP reaction BP Clonase™
   3215..3439    +  polyA_signal   bGH poly(A) signal: bovine growth hormone polyadenylation signal
   3443..3464    +  promoter       SV40 promoter (fragment): SV40 enhancer and early promoter
   3485..3718    +  rep_origin     f1 ori (fragment) (sequence partly withheld): f1 bacteriophage origin of replication; arrow indicates direction of (+) strand synthesis
   3723..3770    +  protein_bind   FRT: FLP-mediated recombination occurs in the 8-bp core sequence TCTAGAAA (Turan and Bode, 2011). FLP recombinase from the Saccharomyces cerevisiae 2μ plasmid
   3778..4800    +  CDS            HygR: aminoglycoside phosphotransferase from E. coli; aph(4)-Ia; confers resistance to hygromycin
   4810..4935    +  CDS            ble (fragment): BLE_KLEPN - Experimental evidence at protein level: Swiss-Prot protein existence level 1. Binding protein with a strong affinity to the bleomycin family of antibiotics. Binds to CL990; an antimitotic-antibiotic compound. From Klebsiella pneumoniae.
   4930..5051    +  polyA_signal   SV40 poly(A) signal: SV40 polyadenylation signal
   5124..5140    -  protein_bind   lac operator: The lac repressor binds to the lac operator to inhibit transcription in E. coli. This inhibition can be relieved by adding lactose or isopropyl-β-D-thiogalactopyranoside (IPTG). lac repressor encoded by lacI
   5148..5178    -  promoter       lac promoter: promoter for the E. coli lac operon
   5193..5214    -  protein_bind   CAP binding site: CAP binding activates transcription in the presence of cAMP. E. coli catabolite activator protein
   5227..5319    -  CDS            lacI (fragment): lac repressor; lacI; The lac repressor binds to the lac operator to inhibit transcription in E. coli. This inhibition can be relieved by adding lactose or isopropyl-β-D-thiogalactopyranoside (IPTG).
   5502..6090    -  rep_origin     ori: high-copy-number ColE1/pMB1/pBR322/pUC origin of replication
   6261..7121    -  CDS            AmpR: β-lactamase; bla; confers resistance to ampicillin, carbenicillin, and related antibiotics
   7122..7226    -  promoter       AmpR promoter: bla
   7285..7337    -  misc_feature   bom (fragment): basis of mobility region from pBR322
>Addgene plasmid #167778 | MAC_N_LHX4 | addgene full sequence | sequence record 335821 | Addgene NGS Result
GACATTGATTATTGACTAGTTATTAATAGTAATCAATTACGGGGTCATTAGTTCATAGCCCATATATGGA
GTTCCGCGTTACATAACTTACGGTAAATGGCCCGCCTGGCTGACCGCCCAACGACCCCCGCCCATTGACG
TCAATAATGACGTATGTTCCCATAGTAACGCCAATAGGGACTTTCCATTGACGTCAATGGGTGGAGTATT
TACGGTAAACTGCCCACTTGGCAGTACATCAAGTGTATCATATGCCAAGTACGCCCCCTATTGACGTCAA
TGACGGTAAATGGCCCGCCTGGCATTATGCCCAGTACATGACCTTATGGGACTTTCCTACTTGGCAGTAC
ATCTACGTATTAGTCATCGCTATTACCATGGTGATGCGGTTTTGGCAGTACATCAATGGGCGTGGATAGC
GGTTTGACTCACGGGGATTTCCAAGTCTCCACCCCATTGACGTCAATGGGAGTTTGTTTTGGCACCAAAA
TCAACGGGACTTTCCAAAATGTCGTAACAACTCCGCCCCATTGACGCAAATGGGCGGTAGGCGTGTACGG
TGGGAGGTCTATATAAGCAGAGCTCTCCCTATCAGTGATAGAGATCTCCCTATCAGTGATAGAGATCGTC
GACGAGCTCGTTTAGTGAACCGTCAGATCGCCTGGAGACGCCATCCACGCTGTTTTGACCTCCATAGAAG
ACACCGGGACCGATCCAGCCTCCGGACTCTAGCGTTTAAACTTAAGCTTGGTACCGAGCTCGGATCCACT
AGTCCAGTGTGGTGGAATTCTGCAGATATCCAGCACAGTGGCGGCCGCTCGAGACCATGAAGGACAACAC
CGTGCCCCTGAAGCTGATCGCCCTGCTGGCCAACGGCGAGTTCCACTCTGGCGAGCAGCTGGGCGAGACA
CTGGGCATGAGCAGAGCCGCCATCAACAAGCACATCCAGACCCTGCGGGACTGGGGCGTGGACGTGTTCA
CAGTGCCCGGCAAGGGCTACAGCCTGCCCGAGCCCATCCAGCTGCTGAACGCCAAGCAGATCCTGGGCCA
GCTGGATGGCGGATCTGTGGCCGTGCTGCCCGTGATCGACAGCACCAACCAGTATCTGCTCGACCGGATC
GGCGAGCTGAAGTCCGGCGACGCCTGTATCGCCGAGTACCAGCAGGCCGGCAGAGGCGGCAGGGGCAGAA
AGTGGTTCAGCCCCTTCGGCGCCAACCTGTACCTGAGCATGTTCTGGAGACTGGAACAGGGCCCAGCCGC
CGCTATTGGCCTGAGCCTGGTCATCGGCATCGTGATGGCCGAGGTGCTGCGGAAGCTGGGCGCCGACAAA
GTGCGCGTGAAGTGGCCCAACGACCTGTATCTGCAGGACCGGAAGCTGGCCGGCATCCTGGTGGAACTGA
CCGGCAAAACAGGCGACGCCGCCCAGATCGTGATCGGCGCTGGCATCAACATGGCCATGCGGCGGGTGGA
AGAGAGCGTGGTCAACCAGGGCTGGATCACCCTGCAGGAAGCCGGCATCAACCTGGACCGGAACACCCTG
GCCGCCATGCTGATCAGAGAGCTGAGAGCCGCCCTGGAACTGTTCGAGCAGGAAGGCCTGGCCCCCTACC
TGAGCAGATGGGAGAAGCTGGACAACTTCATCAACCGGCCCGTGAAACTGATCATCGGCGACAAAGAGAT
CTTCGGCATCAGCCGGGGCATCGACAAGCAGGGGGCCCTGCTCCTGGAACAGGACGGCATCATCAAGCCC
TGGATGGGCGGCGAGATCAGCCTGCGGAGCGCCGAGAAGTACCCATACGATGTTCCTGACTATGCCGGTA
CCGAGCTCGGATCCACCATGGCTAGCTGGAGCCACCCGCAGTTCGAGAAAGGTGGAGGTTCCGGAGGTGG
ATCGGGAGGTGGATCGTGGAGCCACCCGCAGTTCGAAAAAGCGGCCGATATCACAAGTTTGTACAAAAAA
GCAGGCTCCACCATGATGCAGAGTGCGACTGTCCCCGCGGAAGGGGCTGTCAAGGGGCTCCCGGAGATGC
TAGGTGTGCCGATGCAACAGATTCCCCAGTGCGCTGGCTGCAACCAGCACATCCTGGACAAGTTCATCCT
GAAGGTCCTGGACAGACACTGGCACAGCTCCTGCCTCAAGTGTGCAGACTGCCAGATGCAGCTGGCGGAC
AGGTGCTTCTCCAGGGCTGGGAGCGTCTACTGCAAGGAGGACTTCTTCAAGCGCTTCGGCACAAAATGCA
CGGCCTGCCAGCAGGGTATCCCCCCAACCCAGGTGGTCCGCAAGGCCCAGGACTTTGTCTACCACCTGCA
CTGCTTTGCTTGCATCATCTGCAACCGGCAGCTGGCCACGGGGGACGAATTCTACCTCATGGAGGACGGG
CGGCTGGTGTGCAAGGAAGACTACGAGACAGCCAAGCAGAACGATGACTCAGAGGCTGGAGCTAAGCGGC
CCCGGACCACCATCACAGCCAAGCAGCTGGAGACATTAAAGAATGCATACAAGAACTCCCCCAAGCCTGC
CCGGCACGTGAGGGAGCAGCTGTCCTCAGAGACAGGCCTGGACATGAGGGTCGTACAGGTTTGGTTTCAG
AACAGAAGGGCCAAAGAGAAACGCCTGAAGAAGGATGCAGGGCGGCACCGCTGGGGGCAGTTCTATAAGA
GCGTCAAGAGGAGCCGGGGCAGCAGCAAGCAGGAGAAGGAGAGCTCTGCAGAGGACTGTGGGGTTAGTGA
CAGTGAGCTGAGCTTCCGAGAGGATCAAATTCTCTCAGAACTTGGCCACACCAATAGGATTTATGGCAAC
GTGGGGGACGTTACAGGCGGACAGTTAATGAATGGGAGCTTCTCCATGGACGGGACAGGACAATCCTATC
AGGACTTGAGGGATGGGAGCCCCTATGGAATCCCCCAGTCTCCATCCTCCATATCGTCCCTGCCATCCCA
CGCTCCTTTGCTCAATGGGCTGGATTACACGGTGGACAGTAATTTGGGCATCATTGCGCATGCAGGGCAG
GGAGTAAGCCAGACGCTGAGAGCCATGGCTGGGGGACCCACCTCTGACATCTCCACAGGAAGCAGTGTAG
GCTATCCCGACTTTCCAACTAGCCCAGGCTCTTGGCTCGATGAAATGGATCATCCTCCTTTTTTGGACCC
AGCTTTCTTGTACAAAGTGGTGACGTAAGCTAGGGGCCCGTTTAAACCCGCTGATCAGCCTCGACTGTGC
CTTCTAGTTGCCAGCCATCTGTTGTTTGCCCCTCCCCCGTGCCTTCCTTGACCCTGGAAGGTGCCACTCC
CACTGTCCTTTCCTAATAAAATGAGGAAATTGCATCGCATTGTCTGAGTAGGTGTCATTCTATTCTGGGG
GGTGGGGTGGGGCAGGACAGCAAGGGGGAGGATTGGGAAGACAATAGCAGGCATGCTGGGGATGCGGTGG
GCTCTATGGCTTCTGAGGCGGAAAGAACCAGCTGGGGCTCTAGGGGGTATCCCC
[124 nt withheld, positions 3485-3608]
C
[91 nt withheld, positions 3610-3700]
AGGGTGATGGTTCACGTACCTAGAAGTTCCTATTCCGAAGTTCCTATTCTCTAGAAAGTATAGGAACTTC
CTTGGCCAAAAAGCCTGAACTCACCGCGACGTCTGTCGAGAAGTTTCTGATCGAAAAGTTCGACAGCGTC
TCCGACCTGATGCAGCTCTCGGAGGGCGAAGAATCTCGTGCTTTCAGCTTCGATGTAGGAGGGCGTGGAT
ATGTCCTGCGGGTAAATAGCTGCGCCGATGGTTTCTACAAAGATCGTTATGTTTATCGGCACTTTGCATC
GGCCGCGCTCCCGATTCCGGAAGTGCTTGACATTGGGGAATTCAGCGAGAGCCTGACCTATTGCATCTCC
CGCCGTGCACAGGGTGTCACGTTGCAAGACCTGCCTGAAACCGAACTGCCCGCTGTTCTGCAGCCGGTCG
CGGAGGCCATGGATGCGATCGCTGCGGCCGATCTTAGCCAGACGAGCGGGTTCGGCCCATTCGGACCGCA
AGGAATCGGTCAATACACTACATGGCGTGATTTCATATGCGCGATTGCTGATCCCCATGTGTATCACTGG
CAAACTGTGATGGACGACACCGTCAGTGCGTCCGTCGCGCAGGCTCTCGATGAGCTGATGCTTTGGGCCG
AGGACTGCCCCGAAGTCCGGCACCTCGTGCACGCGGATTTCGGCTCCAACAATGTCCTGACGGACAATGG
CCGCATAACAGCGGTCATTGACTGGAGCGAGGCGATGTTCGGGGATTCCCAATACGAGGTCGCCAACATC
TTCTTCTGGAGGCCGTGGTTGGCTTGTATGGAGCAGCAGACGCGCTACTTCGAGCGGAGGCATCCGGAGC
TTGCAGGATCGCCGCGGCTCCGGGCGTATATGCTCCGCATTGGTCTTGACCAACTCTATCAGAGCTTGGT
TGACGGCAATTTCGATGATGCAGCTTGGGCGCAGGGTCGATGCGACGCAATCGTCCGATCCGGAGCCGGG
ACTGTCGGGCGTACACAAATCGCCCGCAGAAGCGCGGCCGTCTGGACCGATGGCTGTGTAGAAGTACTCG
CCGATAGTGGAAACCGACGCCCCAGCACTCGTCCGAGGGCAAAGGAATAGCACGTACTACGAGATTTCGA
TTCCACCGCCGCCTTCTATGAAAGGTTGGGCTTCGGAATCGTTTTCCGGGACGCCGGCTGGATGATCCTC
CAGCGCGGGGATCTCATGCTGGAGTTCTTCGCCCACCCCAACTTGTTTATTGCAGCTTATAATGGTTACA
AATAAAGCAATAGCATCACAAATTTCACAAATAAAGCATTTTTTTCACTGCATTCTAGTTGTGGTTTGTC
CAAACTCATCAATGTATCTTATCATGTCTGTATACCGTCGACCTCTAGCTAGAGCTTGGCGTAATCATGG
TCATAGCTGTTTCCTGTGTGAAATTGTTATCCGCTCACAATTCCACACAACATACGAGCCGGAAGCATAA
AGTGTAAAGCCTGGGGTGCCTAATGAGTGAGCTAACTCACATTAATTGCGTTGCGCTCACTGCCCGCTTT
CCAGTCGGGAAACCTGTCGTGCCAGCTGCATTAATGAATCGGCCAACGCGCGGGGAGAGGCGGTTTGCGT
ATTGGGCGCTCTTCCGCTTCCTCGCTCACTGACTCGCTGCGCTCGGTCGTTCGGCTGCGGCGAGCGGTAT
CAGCTCACTCAAAGGCGGTAATACGGTTATCCACAGAATCAGGGGATAACGCAGGAAAGAACATGTGAGC
AAAAGGCCAGCAAAAGGCCAGGAACCGTAAAAAGGCCGCGTTGCTGGCGTTTTTCCATAGGCTCCGCCCC
CCTGACGAGCATCACAAAAATCGACGCTCAAGTCAGAGGTGGCGAAACCCGACAGGACTATAAAGATACC
AGGCGTTTCCCCCTGGAAGCTCCCTCGTGCGCTCTCCTGTTCCGACCCTGCCGCTTACCGGATACCTGTC
CGCCTTTCTCCCTTCGGGAAGCGTGGCGCTTTCTCATAGCTCACGCTGTAGGTATCTCAGTTCGGTGTAG
GTCGTTCGCTCCAAGCTGGGCTGTGTGCACGAACCCCCCGTTCAGCCCGACCGCTGCGCCTTATCCGGTA
ACTATCGTCTTGAGTCCAACCCGGTAAGACACGACTTATCGCCACTGGCAGCAGCCACTGGTAACAGGAT
TAGCAGAGCGAGGTATGTAGGCGGTGCTACAGAGTTCTTGAAGTGGTGGCCTAACTACGGCTACACTAGA
AGAACAGTATTTGGTATCTGCGCTCTGCTGAAGCCAGTTACCTTCGGAAAAAGAGTTGGTAGCTCTTGAT
CCGGCAAACAAACCACCGCTGGTAGCGGTGGTTTTTTTGTTTGCAAGCAGCAGATTACGCGCAGAAAAAA
AGGATCTCAAGAAGATCCTTTGATCTTTTCTACGGGGTCTGACGCTCAGTGGAACGAAAACTCACGTTAA
GGGATTTTGGTCATGAGATTATCAAAAAGGATCTTCACCTAGATCCTTTTAAATTAAAAATGAAGTTTTA
AATCAATCTAAAGTATATATGAGTAAACTTGGTCTGACAGTTACCAATGCTTAATCAGTGAGGCACCTAT
CTCAGCGATCTGTCTATTTCGTTCATCCATAGTTGCCTGACTCCCCGTCGTGTAGATAACTACGATACGG
GAGGGCTTACCATCTGGCCCCAGTGCTGCAATGATACCGCGAGACCCACGCTCACCGGCTCCAGATTTAT
CAGCAATAAACCAGCCAGCCGGAAGGGCCGAGCGCAGAAGTGGTCCTGCAACTTTATCCGCCTCCATCCA
GTCTATTAATTGTTGCCGGGAAGCTAGAGTAAGTAGTTCGCCAGTTAATAGTTTGCGCAACGTTGTTGCC
ATTGCTACAGGCATCGTGGTGTCACGCTCGTCGTTTGGTATGGCTTCATTCAGCTCCGGTTCCCAACGAT
CAAGGCGAGTTACATGATCCCCCATGTTGTGCAAAAAAGCGGTTAGCTCCTTCGGTCCTCCGATCGTTGT
CAGAAGTAAGTTGGCCGCAGTGTTATCACTCATGGTTATGGCAGCACTGCATAATTCTCTTACTGTCATG
CCATCCGTAAGATGCTTTTCTGTGACTGGTGAGTACTCAACCAAGTCATTCTGAGAATAGTGTATGCGGC
GACCGAGTTGCTCTTGCCCGGCGTCAATACGGGATAATACCGCGCCACATAGCAGAACTTTAAAAGTGCT
CATCATTGGAAAACGTTCTTCGGGGCGAAAACTCTCAAGGATCTTACCGCTGTTGAGATCCAGTTCGATG
TAACCCACTCGTGCACCCAACTGATCTTCAGCATCTTTTACTTTCACCAGCGTTTCTGGGTGAGCAAAAA
CAGGAAGGCAAAATGCCGCAAAAAAGGGAATAAGGGCGACACGGAAATGTTGAATACTCATACTCTTCCT
TTTTCAATATTATTGAAGCATTTATCAGGGTTATTGTCTCATGAGCGGATACATATTTGAATGTATTTAG
AAAAATAAACAAATAGGGGTTCCGCGCACATTTCCCCGAAAAGTGCCACCTGACGTCGACGGATCGGGAG
ATCTCCCGATCCCCTATGGTGCACTCTCAGTACAATCTGCTCTGATGCCGCATAGTTAAGCCAGTATCTG
CTCCCTGCTTGTGTGTTGGAGGTCGCTGAGTAGTGCGCGAGCAAAATTTAAGCTACAACAAGGCAAGGCT
TGACCGACAATTGCATGAAGAATCTGCTTAGGGTTAGGCGTTTTGCGCTGCTTCGCGATGTACGGGCCAG
ATATACGCGTT
